>Addgene plasmid #210739 | pUC57-ITR2-H1-GFP sgRNA Target 3- eCMV- S.pyoegenes-3XFLAG-SV40NLS-ITR2 | addgene full sequence | sequence record 420082 | Addgene NGS Result
TCGCGCGTTTCGGTGATGACGGTGAAAACCTCTGACACATGCAGCTCCCGGAGACGGTCACAGCTTGTCT
GTAAGCGGATGCCGGGAGCAGACAAGCCCGTCAGGGCGCGTCAGCGGGTGTTGGCGGGTGTCGGGGCTGG
CTTAACTATGCGGCATCAGAGCAGATTGTACTGAGAGTGCACCATATGCGGTGTGAAATACCGCACAGAT
GCGTAAGGAGAAAATACCGCATCAGGCGCCATTCGCCATTCAGGCTGCGCAACTGTTGGGAAGGGCGATC
GGTGCGGGCCTCTTCGCTATTACGCCAGCTGGCGAAAGGGGGATGTGCTGCAAGGCGATTAAGTTGGGTA
ACGCCAGGGTTTTCCCAGTCACGACGTTGTAAAACGACGGCCAGTGAATTCGAGCTCGGTACCTCGCGAA
TGCATCTAGATCCTGCAGGCAGCTGCGCGCTCGCTCGCTCACTGAGGCCGCCCGGGCAAAGCCCGGGCGT
CGGGCGACCTTTGGTCGCCCGGCCTCAGTGAGCGAGCGAGCGCGCAGAGAGGGAGTGGCCAACTCCATCA
CTAGGGGTTCCTGCGGCCCCCCCTAGGTAGGCTAGGCTAGGCGTATATTTGCATGTCGCTATGTGTTCTG
GGAAATCACCATAAACGTGAAATGTCTTTGGATTTGGGAATCTTATAAGTTCTGTATGAGACCACTCTTT
CCCGGTGGTGCAGATGAACTTCAGTTTTAGAGCTAGAAATAGCAAGTTAAAATAAGGCTAGTCCGTTATC
AACTTGAAAAAGTGGCACCGAGTCGGTGCTTTTTTTTTCTAGAGGGTACCGGGGCCCGCCTAGGTAGTTA
TTAATAGTAATCAATTACGGGGTCATTAGTTCATAGCCCATATATGGAGTTCCGCGTTACATAACTTACG
GTAAATGGCCCGCCTGGCTGACCGCCCAACGACCCCCGCCCATTGACGTCAATAATGACGTATGTTCCCA
TAGTAACGCCAATAGGGACTTTCCATTGACGTCAATGGGTGGAGTATTTACGGTAAACTGCCCACTTGGC
AGTACATCAAGTGTATCATATGCCAAGTACGCCCCCTATTGACGTCAATGACGGTAAATGGCCCGCCTGG
CATTATGCCCAGTACATGACCTTATGGGACTTTCCTACTTGGCAGTACATCTACGTATTAGTCATCGCTA
TTACCATGGTGATGCGGTTTTGGCAGTACATCAATGGGCGTGGATAGCGGTTTGACTCACGGGGATTTCC
AAGTCTCCACCCCATTGACGTCAATGGGAGTTTGTTTTGGCACCAAAATCAACGGGACTTTCCAAAATGT
CGTAACAACTCCGCCCCATTGACGCAAATGGGCGGTAGGCGTGTACGGTGGGAGGTCTATATAAGCAGAG
CTGGTTTAGTGAACCGTCAGATCCGCTAGCGCTACCGGTCGCCACCATGGACAAGAAGTACTCCATTGGG
CTCGACATCGGCACAAACAGCGTCGGCTGGGCCGTCATTACGGACGAGTACAAGGTGCCGAGCAAAAAAT
TCAAAGTTCTGGGCAATACCGATCGCCACAGCATAAAGAAGAACCTCATTGGCGCCCTCCTGTTCGACTC
CGGGGAGACGGCCGAAGCCACGCGGCTCAAAAGAACAGCACGGCGCAGATATACCCGCAGAAAGAATCGG
ATCTGCTACCTGCAGGAGATCTTTAGTAATGAGATGGCTAAGGTGGATGACTCTTTCTTCCATAGGCTGG
AGGAGTCCTTTTTGGTGGAGGAGGATAAAAAGCACGAGCGCCACCCAATCTTTGGCAATATCGTGGACGA
GGTGGCGTACCATGAAAAGTACCCAACCATATATCATCTGAGGAAGAAGCTTGTAGACAGTACTGATAAG
GCTGACTTGCGGTTGATCTATCTCGCGCTGGCGCATATGATCAAATTTCGGGGACACTTCCTCATCGAGG
GGGACCTGAACCCAGACAACAGCGATGTCGACAAACTCTTTATCCAACTGGTTCAGACTTACAATCAGCT
TTTCGAAGAGAACCCGATCAACGCATCCGGAGTTGACGCCAAAGCAATCCTGAGCGCTAGGCTGTCCAAA
TCCCGGCGGCTCGAAAACCTCATCGCACAGCTCCCTGGGGAGAAGAAGAACGGCCTGTTTGGTAATCTTA
TCGCCCTGTCACTCGGGCTGACCCCCAACTTTAAATCTAACTTCGACCTGGCCGAAGATGCCAAGCTTCA
ACTGAGCAAAGACACCTACGATGATGATCTCGACAATCTGCTGGCCCAGATCGGCGACCAGTACGCAGAC
CTTTTTTTGGCGGCAAAGAACCTGTCAGACGCCATTCTGCTGAGTGATATTCTGCGAGTGAACACGGAGA
TCACCAAAGCTCCGCTGAGCGCTAGTATGATCAAGCGCTATGATGAGCACCACCAAGACTTGACTTTGCT
GAAGGCCCTTGTCAGACAGCAACTGCCTGAGAAGTACAAGGAAATTTTCTTCGATCAGTCTAAAAATGGC
TACGCCGGATACATTGACGGCGGAGCAAGCCAGGAGGAATTTTACAAATTTATTAAGCCCATCTTGGAAA
AAATGGACGGCACCGAGGAGCTGCTGGTAAAGCTTAACAGAGAAGATCTGTTGCGCAAACAGCGCACTTT
CGACAATGGAAGCATCCCCCACCAGATTCACCTGGGCGAACTGCACGCTATCCTCAGGCGGCAAGAGGAT
TTCTACCCCTTTTTGAAAGATAACAGGGAAAAGATTGAGAAAATCCTCACATTTCGGATACCCTACTATG
TAGGCCCCCTCGCCCGGGGAAATTCCAGATTCGCGTGGATGACTCGCAAATCAGAAGAGACCATCACTCC
CTGGAACTTCGAGGAAGTCGTGGATAAGGGGGCCTCTGCCCAGTCCTTCATCGAAAGGATGACTAACTTT
GATAAAAATCTGCCTAACGAAAAGGTGCTTCCTAAACACTCTCTGCTGTACGAGTACTTCACAGTTTATA
ACGAGCTCACCAAGGTCAAATACGTCACAGAAGGGATGAGAAAGCCAGCATTCCTGTCTGGAGAGCAGAA
GAAAGCTATCGTGGACCTCCTCTTCAAGACGAACCGGAAAGTTACCGTGAAACAGCTCAAAGAAGACTAT
TTCAAAAAGATTGAATGTTTCGACTCTGTTGAAATCAGCGGAGTGGAGGATCGCTTCAACGCATCCCTGG
GAACGTATCACGATCTCCTGAAAATCATTAAAGACAAGGACTTCCTGGACAATGAGGAGAACGAGGACAT
TCTTGAGGACATTGTCCTCACCCTTACGTTGTTTGAAGATAGGGAGATGATTGAAGAACGCTTGAAAACT
TACGCTCATCTCTTCGACGACAAAGTCATGAAACAGCTCAAGAGGCGCCGATATACAGGATGGGGGCGGC
TGTCAAGAAAACTGATCAATGGGATCCGAGACAAGCAGAGTGGAAAGACAATCCTGGATTTTCTTAAGTC
CGATGGATTTGCCAACAGGAACTTCATGCAGTTGATCCATGATGACTCTCTCACCTTTAAGGAGGACATC
CAGAAAGCACAAGTTTCTGGCCAGGGGGACAGTCTTCACGAGCACATCGCTAATCTTGCAGGTAGCCCAG
CTATCAAAAAGGGAATACTGCAGACCGTTAAGGTCGTGGATGAACTCGTCAAAGTAATGGGAAGGCATAA
GCCCGAGAATATCGTTATCGAGATGGCCCGAGAGAACCAAACTACCCAGAAGGGACAGAAGAACAGTAGG
GAAAGGATGAAGAGGATTGAAGAGGGTATAAAAGAACTGGGGTCCCAAATCCTTAAGGAACACCCAGTTG
AAAACACCCAGCTTCAGAATGAGAAGCTCTACCTGTACTACCTGCAGAACGGCAGGGACATGTACGTGGA
TCAGGAACTGGACATCAATCGGCTCTCCGACTACGACGTGGATCATATCGTGCCCCAGTCTTTTCTCAAA
GATGATTCTATTGATAATAAAGTGTTGACAAGATCCGATAAAAATAGAGGGAAGAGTGATAACGTCCCCT
CAGAAGAAGTTGTCAAGAAAATGAAAAATTATTGGCGGCAGCTGCTGAACGCCAAACTGATCACACAACG
GAAGTTCGATAATCTGACTAAGGCTGAACGAGGTGGCCTGTCTGAGTTGGATAAAGCCGGCTTCATCAAA
AGGCAGCTTGTTGAGACACGCCAGATCACCAAGCACGTGGCCCAAATTCTCGATTCACGCATGAACACCA
AGTACGATGAAAATGACAAACTGATTCGAGAGGTGAAAGTTATTACTCTGAAGTCTAAGCTGGTCTCAGA
TTTCAGAAAGGACTTTCAGTTTTATAAGGTGAGAGAGATCAACAATTACCACCATGCGCATGATGCCTAC
CTGAATGCAGTGGTAGGCACTGCACTTATCAAAAAATATCCCAAGCTTGAATCTGAATTTGTTTACGGAG
ACTATAAAGTGTACGATGTTAGGAAAATGATCGCAAAGTCTGAGCAGGAAATAGGCAAGGCCACCGCTAA
GTACTTCTTTTACAGCAATATTATGAATTTTTTCAAGACCGAGATTACACTGGCCAATGGAGAGATTCGG
AAGCGACCACTTATCGAAACAAACGGAGAAACAGGAGAAATCGTGTGGGACAAGGGTAGGGATTTCGCGA
CAGTCCGGAAGGTCCTGTCCATGCCGCAGGTGAACATCGTTAAAAAGACCGAAGTACAGACCGGAGGCTT
CTCCAAGGAAAGTATCCTCCCGAAAAGGAACAGCGACAAGCTGATCGCACGCAAAAAAGATTGGGACCCC
AAGAAATACGGCGGATTCGATTCTCCTACAGTCGCTTACAGTGTACTGGTTGTGGCCAAAGTGGAGAAAG
GGAAGTCTAAAAAACTCAAAAGCGTCAAGGAACTGCTGGGCATCACAATCATGGAGCGATCAAGCTTCGA
AAAAAACCCCATCGACTTTCTCGAGGCGAAAGGATATAAAGAGGTCAAAAAAGACCTCATCATTAAGCTT
CCCAAGTACTCTCTCTTTGAGCTTGAAAACGGCCGGAAACGAATGCTCGCTAGTGCGGGCGAGCTGCAGA
AAGGTAACGAGCTGGCACTGCCCTCTAAATACGTTAATTTCTTGTATCTGGCCAGCCACTATGAAAAGCT
CAAAGGGTCTCCCGAAGATAATGAGCAGAAGCAGCTGTTCGTGGAACAACACAAACACTACCTTGATGAG
ATCATCGAGCAAATAAGCGAATTCTCCAAAAGAGTGATCCTCGCCGACGCTAACCTCGATAAGGTGCTTT
CTGCTTACAATAAGCACAGGGATAAGCCCATCAGGGAGCAGGCAGAAAACATTATCCACTTGTTTACTCT
GACCAACTTGGGCGCGCCTGCAGCCTTCAAGTACTTCGACACCACCATAGACAGAAAGCGGTACACCTCT
ACAAAGGAGGTCCTGGACGCCACACTGATTCATCAGTCAATTACGGGGCTCTATGAAACAAGAATCGACC
TCTCTCAGCTCGGTGGAGACGACTACAAGGACGACGACGACAAGGACTATAAGGACGATGATGATAAGGA
TTACAAAGATGACGACGATAAGCCCCCCAAGAAGAAGAGGAAGGTGGAGGCCAGCTAAGAATTCAATAAA
AGATCTTTATTTTCATTAGATCTGTGTGTTGGTTTTTTGTGTGTAAGAATTCCGGCCGCAGGAACCCCTA
GTGATGGAGTTGGCCACTCCCTCTCTGCGCGCTCGCTCGCTCACTGAGGCCGGGCGACCAAAGGTCGCCC
GACGCCCGGGCTTTGCCCGGGCGGCCTCAGTGAGCGAGCGAGCGCGCAGCTGCCTGCAGGATCGGATCCC
GGGCCCGTCGACTGCAGAGGCCTGCATGCAAGCTTGGCGTAATCATGGTCATAGCTGTTTCCTGTGTGAA
ATTGTTATCCGCTCACAATTCCACACAACATACGAGCCGGAAGCATAAAGTGTAAAGCCTGGGGTGCCTA
ATGAGTGAGCTAACTCACATTAATTGCGTTGCGCTCACTGCCCGCTTTCCAGTCGGGAAACCTGTCGTGC
CAGCTGCATTAATGAATCGGCCAACGCGCGGGGAGAGGCGGTTTGCGTATTGGGCGCTCTTCCGCTTCCT
CGCTCACTGACTCGCTGCGCTCGGTCGTTCGGCTGCGGCGAGCGGTATCAGCTCACTCAAAGGCGGTAAT
ACGGTTATCCACAGAATCAGGGGATAACGCAGGAAAGAACATGTGAGCAAAAGGCCAGCAAAAGGCCAGG
AACCGTAAAAAGGCCGCGTTGCTGGCGTTTTTCCATAGGCTCCGCCCCCCTGACGAGCATCACAAAAATC
GACGCTCAAGTCAGAGGTGGCGAAACCCGACAGGACTATAAAGATACCAGGCGTTTCCCCCTGGAAGCTC
CCTCGTGCGCTCTCCTGTTCCGACCCTGCCGCTTACCGGATACCTGTCCGCCTTTCTCCCTTCGGGAAGC
GTGGCGCTTTCTCATAGCTCACGCTGTAGGTATCTCAGTTCGGTGTAGGTCGTTCGCTCCAAGCTGGGCT
GTGTGCACGAACCCCCCGTTCAGCCCGACCGCTGCGCCTTATCCGGTAACTATCGTCTTGAGTCCAACCC
GGTAAGACACGACTTATCGCCACTGGCAGCAGCCACTGGTAACAGGATTAGCAGAGCGAGGTATGTAGGC
GGTGCTACAGAGTTCTTGAAGTGGTGGCCTAACTACGGCTACACTAGAAGAACAGTATTTGGTATCTGCG
CTCTGCTGAAGCCAGTTACCTTCGGAAAAAGAGTTGGTAGCTCTTGATCCGGCAAACAAACCACCGCTGG
TAGCGGTGGTTTTTTTGTTTGCAAGCAGCAGATTACGCGCAGAAAAAAAGGATCTCAAGAAGATCCTTTG
ATCTTTTCTACGGGGTCTGACGCTCAGTGGAACGAAAACTCACGTTAAGGGATTTTGGTCATGAGATTAT
CAAAAAGGATCTTCACCTAGATCCTTTTAAATTAAAAATGAAGTTTTAAATCAATCTAAAGTATATATGA
GTAAACTTGGTCTGACAGTTACCAATGCTTAATCAGTGAGGCACCTATCTCAGCGATCTGTCTATTTCGT
TCATCCATAGTTGCCTGACTCCCCGTCGTGTAGATAACTACGATACGGGAGGGCTTACCATCTGGCCCCA
GTGCTGCAATGATACCGCGAGACCCACGCTCACCGGCTCCAGATTTATCAGCAATAAACCAGCCAGCCGG
AAGGGCCGAGCGCAGAAGTGGTCCTGCAACTTTATCCGCCTCCATCCAGTCTATTAATTGTTGCCGGGAA
GCTAGAGTAAGTAGTTCGCCAGTTAATAGTTTGCGCAACGTTGTTGCCATTGCTACAGGCATCGTGGTGT
CACGCTCGTCGTTTGGTATGGCTTCATTCAGCTCCGGTTCCCAACGATCAAGGCGAGTTACATGATCCCC
CATGTTGTGCAAAAAAGCGGTTAGCTCCTTCGGTCCTCCGATCGTTGTCAGAAGTAAGTTGGCCGCAGTG
TTATCACTCATGGTTATGGCAGCACTGCATAATTCTCTTACTGTCATGCCATCCGTAAGATGCTTTTCTG
TGACTGGTGAGTACTCAACCAAGTCATTCTGAGAATAGTGTATGCGGCGACCGAGTTGCTCTTGCCCGGC
GTCAATACGGGATAATACCGCGCCACATAGCAGAACTTTAAAAGTGCTCATCATTGGAAAACGTTCTTCG
GGGCGAAAACTCTCAAGGATCTTACCGCTGTTGAGATCCAGTTCGATGTAACCCACTCGTGCACCCAACT
GATCTTCAGCATCTTTTACTTTCACCAGCGTTTCTGGGTGAGCAAAAACAGGAAGGCAAAATGCCGCAAA
AAAGGGAATAAGGGCGACACGGAAATGTTGAATACTCATACTCTTCCTTTTTCAATATTATTGAAGCATT
TATCAGGGTTATTGTCTCATGAGCGGATACATATTTGAATGTATTTAGAAAAATAAACAAATAGGGGTTC
CGCGCACATTTCCCCGAAAAGTGCCACCTGACGTCTAAGAAACCATTATTATCATGACATTAACCTATAA
AAATAGGCGTATCACGAGGCCCTTTCGTC
Features (pLannotate 1.2.2; 21 found; start..end, strand, type, name):
    137..236     +  misc_feature   bom (fragment): basis of mobility region from pBR322
    242..399     -  CDS            lacZα (fragment): LacZα fragment of β-galactosidase; lacZ fragment
    432..572     -  repeat_region  AAV2 ITR: inverted terminal repeat of adeno-associated virus serotype 2 inverted
    605..695     +  promoter       H1 promoter: human H1 RNA promoter
    699..724     -  CDS            EGFP (fragment): enhanced GFP
    724..799     +  misc_RNA       gRNA scaffold: guide RNA scaffold for the Streptococcus pyogenes CRISPR/Cas9 system
    895..1198    +  enhancer       CMV enhancer: human cytomegalovirus immediate early enhancer
   1199..1402    +  promoter       CMV promoter: human cytomegalovirus (CMV) immediate early promoter
   1447..5550    +  CDS            cas9: CAS9_STRP1 - Also known as csn1 From Streptococcus pyogenes serotype M1.
   5554..5574    +  CDS            FLAG (fragment): FLAG® epitope tag, followed by an enterokinase cleavage site
   5599..5622    +  CDS            3xFLAG (fragment): three tandem FLAG® epitope tags
   5665..5713    +  polyA_signal   poly(A) signal: synthetic polyadenylation signal
   5730..5870    +  repeat_region  AAV2 ITR: inverted terminal repeat of adeno-associated virus serotype 2 inverted
   5952..5968    -  protein_bind   lac operator: The lac repressor binds to the lac operator to inhibit transcription in E. coli. This inhibition can be relieved by adding lactose or isopropyl-β-D-thiogalactopyranoside (IPTG). lac repressor encoded by lacI
   5976..6006    -  promoter       lac promoter: promoter for the E. coli lac operon
   6021..6042    -  protein_bind   CAP binding site: CAP binding activates transcription in the presence of cAMP. E. coli catabolite activator protein
   6055..6147    -  CDS            lacI (fragment): lac repressor; lacI; The lac repressor binds to the lac operator to inhibit transcription in E. coli. This inhibition can be relieved by adding lactose or isopropyl-β-D-thiogalactopyranoside (IPTG).
   6330..6918    -  rep_origin     ori: high-copy-number ColE1/pMB1/pBR322/pUC origin of replication
   7089..7949    -  CDS            AmpR: β-lactamase; bla; confers resistance to ampicillin, carbenicillin, and related antibiotics
   7950..8054    -  promoter       AmpR promoter: bla
   8149..35      +  CDS            rop (fragment) (across the origin): Rop protein, which maintains plasmids at low copy number; rop
