[The description below was written by a language model from this plasmid's Addgene catalogue record and pLannotate feature annotations shown in this document.]
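Description:
pUC57-ITR2-H1-GFP sgRNA Target 3-eCMV-S.pyogenes-3XFLAG-SV40NLS-ITR2 is an 8.1 kb all-in-one CRISPR plasmid built on the pUC57 cloning backbone and catalogued as a mammalian expression vector. It is propagated in E. coli through the high-copy pUC-type ColE1 origin and selected with ampicillin via the β-lactamase gene. Remnants of the lacZα/lac promoter region flank the insert, as expected for a pUC cloning site. The whole payload sits between two AAV serotype 2 inverted terminal repeats, the cis elements required for replication and packaging of a recombinant AAV genome. This layout matches an AAV transfer plasmid, although the record lists the vector only as mammalian expression/CRISPR and does not state that it was packaged into virus. A recombination-deficient growth strain is listed, which is usual for repeat-containing ITR plasmids.

Between the ITRs are two expression units. The human H1 RNA polymerase III promoter drives a single guide RNA, made of a spacer matching EGFP (annotated as a short antisense EGFP fragment, "Target 3") fused to the S. pyogenes guide scaffold. Downstream, a CMV enhancer/promoter (termed eCMV by the depositor) drives full-length S. pyogenes Cas9 carrying a C-terminal 3xFLAG epitope for detection and an SV40 nuclear localisation signal. The NLS is named in the catalogue entry but is not separately annotated in the feature table. Transcription ends at a short synthetic polyadenylation signal, a compact choice suited to the limited AAV cargo capacity.

The stated purpose is co-expression of SpCas9 with a GFP-targeting guide, so that cutting of a GFP sequence can be tested in mammalian cells. The associated study concerns designing smaller Cas9 hybrids, so this wild-type SpCas9 construct may have served as a reference, but the record does not say so.
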