Addgene plasmid #210739: pUC57-ITR2-H1-GFP sgRNA Target 3- eCMV- S.pyoegenes-3XFLAG-SV40NLS-ITR2
Purpose: Coding for Sp Cas9 alongside Sp sgRNA targeting GFP Target 3
Depositing lab: Vincent Dion. Depositing organization: Cardiff University. Publication: Developing small Cas9 hybrids using molecular modeling. Mangin A, Dion V, Menzies G. bioRxiv 2023.10.24.563270 10.1101/2023.10.24.563270.
Backbone
  Vector backbone: pUC57
  Backbone manufacturer: Genscript
  Vector type: Mammalian Expression, CRISPR
Growth in bacteria
  Bacterial resistance: Ampicillin, 100 μg/mL
  Growth temperature: 37°C
  Growth strain: NEB Stable
  Copy number: High Copy
Gene/Insert 1
  Gene/Insert name: Sp Cas9
  Species: S pyogenes
  Entrez Gene: cas9 (a.k.a. DQM35_RS05165, NCTC12064_01025, csn1)
  Promoter: eCMV
  Tag / fusion protein: 3xFLAG, SV40 NLS, PolyA signal (C terminal on insert)
  Cloning method: Unknown
  Sequencing primers: 5′ n/a
Gene/Insert 2
  Gene/Insert name: Sp sgRNA GFP Target 3 (alt name: gRNA target: GGTGGTGCAGATGAACTTCAGTTTTAGAGCTAGAAATAGCAAGTTAAAATAAGGCTAGTCCGTTATCAACTTGAAAAAGTGGCACCGAGTCGGTGCT)
  Species: Synthetic
  Promoter: H1
  Cloning method: Unknown
  Sequencing primers: 5′ n/a
Resource information
  A portion of this plasmid was derived from a plasmid made by: Genscript
Terms and licenses: Academic/Nonprofit Terms; Industry Terms: Not Available to Industry
Depositor comments: Please visit https://doi.org/10.1101/2023.10.24.563270 for bioRxiv preprint.
How to cite: pUC57-ITR2-H1-GFP sgRNA Target 3- eCMV- S.pyoegenes-3XFLAG-SV40NLS-ITR2 was a gift from Vincent Dion (Addgene plasmid # 210739 ; http://n2t.net/addgene:210739 ; RRID:Addgene_210739)
